Addgene plasmid #231980: pLenti-multi-CRISPR-sgMlkl_#2-puro
Purpose: Knockout mouse Mlkl
Depositing lab: Brian Ruffell. Depositing organization: H. Lee Moffitt Cancer Center and Research Institute. Publication: Interleukin-1alpha release during necrotic-like cell death generates myeloid-driven immunosuppression that restricts anti-tumor immunity. Hanggi K, Li J, Gangadharan A, Liu X, Celias DP, Osunmakinde O, Keske A, Davis J, Ahmad F, Giron A, Anadon CM, Gardner A, DeNardo DG, Shaw TI, Beg AA, Yu X, Ruffell B. Cancer Cell. 2024 Nov 13:S1535-6108(24)00402-1. doi: 10.1016/j.ccell.2024.10.014. PubMed 39577420.
Backbone
  Vector backbone: pLenti-multiCRISPR-Puro
  Vector type: Lentiviral, CRISPR
Growth in bacteria
  Bacterial resistance: Ampicillin, 100 μg/mL
  Growth temperature: 37°C
  Growth strain: NEB Stable
  Copy number: High Copy
Gene/Insert
  Gene/Insert name: sgRNA with Cas9 with puromycin resistance
  gRNA/shRNA sequence: GCACACGGTTTCCTAGACGC
  Species: M. musculus (mouse)
  Entrez Gene: Mlkl (a.k.a. 9130019I15Rik)
  Cloning method: Ligation Independent Cloning
  Sequencing primers: 5′ Unknown
Terms and licenses: Academic/Nonprofit Terms; Industry Terms: Not Available to Industry
How to cite: pLenti-multi-CRISPR-sgMlkl_#2-puro was a gift from Brian Ruffell (Addgene plasmid # 231980 ; http://n2t.net/addgene:231980 ; RRID:Addgene_231980)
