[The description below was written by a language model from this plasmid's Addgene catalogue record and pLannotate feature annotations shown in this document.]
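Description:
pLenti-multi-CRISPR-sgMlkl_#2-puro is an all-in-one lentiviral CRISPR/Cas9 plasmid (about 13 kb) built on the pLenti-multiCRISPR-Puro backbone and designed to knock out mouse Mlkl. In bacteria it replicates from a high-copy ColE1/pUC-type origin and is selected with ampicillin through the β-lactamase gene. The backbone also contains an f1 origin and an SV40/EM7-driven BleoR cassette, which lies outside the viral genome and could confer Zeocin resistance in transfected cells or bacteria.

The transfer region has a third-generation, self-inactivating layout. A CMV enhancer/promoter replaces the U3 of the truncated 5' LTR to drive genomic RNA production in packaging cells. It is followed by the HIV-1 Ψ packaging signal with a gag fragment, the RRE for Rev-dependent export, and a cPPT/CTS that aids nuclear import. The genome ends with a WPRE, which boosts transcript expression, and a ΔU3 3' LTR, with a bGH polyadenylation signal downstream.

Within this frame, a human U6 Pol III promoter expresses a single guide against Mlkl fused to the Streptococcus pyogenes gRNA scaffold. An EF-1α core promoter drives S. pyogenes Cas9, and a puromycin N-acetyltransferase coding sequence sits immediately downstream. The short gap suggests the two are co-expressed from one transcript, but the feature table does not annotate a linker or 2A peptide.

Once packaged and transduced, the integrated provirus delivers guide, nuclease and puromycin selection together, so stably edited mouse cells can be enriched. The "#2" in the name suggests it is one of several Mlkl guides, and the associated work concerns necrotic-like cell death and anti-tumor immunity.
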