Features (pLannotate 1.2.2; 33 found; start..end, strand, type, name):
    582..1170    +  misc_feature   WPRE: woodchuck hepatitis virus posttranscriptional regulatory element
   1221..1240    +  misc_feature   cPPT/CTS (fragment): central polypurine tract and central termination sequence of HIV-1
   1242..1475    +  LTR            3' LTR (ΔU3): self-inactivating 3' long terminal repeat (LTR) from HIV-1
   1507..1731    +  polyA_signal   bGH poly(A) signal: bovine growth hormone polyadenylation signal
   1735..1756    +  promoter       SV40 promoter (fragment): SV40 enhancer and early promoter
   1777..2205    +  rep_origin     f1 ori (sequence partly withheld): f1 bacteriophage origin of replication; arrow indicates direction of (+) strand synthesis
   2219..2548    +  promoter       SV40 promoter: SV40 enhancer and early promoter
   2596..2643    +  promoter       EM7 promoter: synthetic bacterial promoter&nbsp
   2662..3036    +  CDS            BleoR: antibiotic-binding protein; Sh ble from Streptoalloteichus hindustanus; confers resistance to bleomycin, phleomycin, and Zeocin™
   3046..3171    +  CDS            ble (fragment): BLE_KLEPN - Experimental evidence at protein level: Swiss-Prot protein existence level 1. Binding protein with a strong affinity to the bleomycin family of antibiotics. Binds to CL990; an antimitotic-antibiotic compound. From Klebsiella pneumoniae.
   3166..3287    +  polyA_signal   SV40 poly(A) signal: SV40 polyadenylation signal
   3358..3380    -  protein_bind   lac operator (fragment): The lac repressor binds to the lac operator to inhibit transcription in E. coli. This inhibition can be relieved by adding lactose or isopropyl-β-D-thiogalactopyranoside (IPTG). lac repressor encoded by lacI
   3384..3414    -  promoter       lac promoter: promoter for the E. coli lac operon
   3429..3450    -  protein_bind   CAP binding site: CAP binding activates transcription in the presence of cAMP. E. coli catabolite activator protein
   3463..3555    -  CDS            lacI (fragment): lac repressor; lacI; The lac repressor binds to the lac operator to inhibit transcription in E. coli. This inhibition can be relieved by adding lactose or isopropyl-β-D-thiogalactopyranoside (IPTG).
   3738..4326    -  rep_origin     ori: high-copy-number ColE1/pMB1/pBR322/pUC origin of replication
   4497..5357    -  CDS            AmpR: β-lactamase; bla; confers resistance to ampicillin, carbenicillin, and related antibiotics
   5358..5462    -  promoter       AmpR promoter: bla
   5521..5573    -  misc_feature   bom (fragment): basis of mobility region from pBR322
   5728..6107    +  enhancer       CMV enhancer: human cytomegalovirus immediate early enhancer
   6108..6307    +  promoter       CMV promoter: human cytomegalovirus (CMV) immediate early promoter
   6325..6505    +  LTR            5' LTR (truncated): truncated 5' long terminal repeat (LTR) from HIV-1
   6552..6677    +  misc_feature   HIV-1 Ψ: packaging signal of human immunodeficiency virus type 1
   6661..7024    +  CDS            HIV-1 gag (fragment): gag protein from human immunodeficiency virus 1; gag
   7170..7403    +  misc_feature   RRE: The Rev response element (RRE) of HIV-1 allows for Rev-dependent mRNA export from the nucleus to the cytoplasm.
   7780..7880    +  CDS            Rev (fragment): human immunodeficiency virus 1 (HIV-1) Rev protein; rev; enhances nuclear export of unspliced and incompletely spliced viral mRNAs
   7930..8047    +  misc_feature   cPPT/CTS: central polypurine tract and central termination sequence of HIV-1
   8098..8338    +  promoter       U6 promoter: RNA polymerase III promoter for human U6 snRNA
   8367..8442    +  misc_RNA       gRNA scaffold: guide RNA scaffold for the Streptococcus pyogenes CRISPR/Cas9 system
   8460..8478    +  CDS            small t antigen (fragment): SV40 (simian virus 40) small t antigen
   8504..8715    +  promoter       EF-1α core promoter: core promoter for human elongation factor EF-1α
   8740..12843   +  CDS            Cas9: Cas9 (Csn1) endonuclease from the Streptococcus pyogenes Type II CRISPR/Cas system generates RNA-guided double strand breaks in DNA
  12981..566     +  CDS            PuroR (fragment) (across the origin): puromycin N-acetyltransferase; pac from Streptomyces; confers resistance to puromycin
>Addgene plasmid #231980 | pLenti-multi-CRISPR-sgMlkl_#2-puro | addgene full sequence | sequence record 460780 | Addgene NGS Result
CCCGCGACGACGTCCCCAGGGCCGTACGCACCCTCGCCGCCGCGTTCGCCGACTACCCCGCCACGCGCCA
CACCGTCGATCCGGACCGCCACATCGAGCGGGTCACCGAGCTGCAAGAACTCTTCCTCACGCGCGTCGGG
CTCGACATCGGCAAGGTGTGGGTCGCGGACGACGGCGCCGCGGTGGCGGTCTGGACCACGCCGGAGAGCG
TCGAAGCGGGGGCGGTGTTCGCCGAGATCGGCCCGCGCATGGCCGAGTTGAGCGGTTCCCGGCTGGCCGC
GCAGCAACAGATGGAAGGCCTCCTGGCGCCGCACCGGCCCAAGGAGCCCGCGTGGTTCCTGGCCACCGTC
GGAGTCTCGCCCGACCACCAGGGCAAGGGTCTGGGCAGCGCCGTCGTGCTCCCCGGAGTGGAGGCGGCCG
AGCGCGCCGGGGTGCCCGCCTTCCTGGAGACCTCCGCGCCCCGCAACCTCCCCTTCTACGAGCGGCTCGG
CTTCACCGTCACCGCCGACGTCGAGGTGCCCGAAGGACCGCGCACCTGGTGCATGACCCGCAAGCCCGGT
GCCTGAACGCGTTAAGTCGACAATCAACCTCTGGATTACAAAATTTGTGAAAGATTGACTGGTATTCTTA
ACTATGTTGCTCCTTTTACGCTATGTGGATACGCTGCTTTAATGCCTTTGTATCATGCTATTGCTTCCCG
TATGGCTTTCATTTTCTCCTCCTTGTATAAATCCTGGTTGCTGTCTCTTTATGAGGAGTTGTGGCCCGTT
GTCAGGCAACGTGGCGTGGTGTGCACTGTGTTTGCTGACGCAACCCCCACTGGTTGGGGCATTGCCACCA
CCTGTCAGCTCCTTTCCGGGACTTTCGCTTTCCCCCTCCCTATTGCCACGGCGGAACTCATCGCCGCCTG
CCTTGCCCGCTGCTGGACAGGGGCTCGGCTGTTGGGCACTGACAATTCCGTGGTGTTGTCGGGGAAATCA
TCGTCCTTTCCTTGGCTGCTCGCCTGTGTTGCCACCTGGATTCTGCGCGGGACGTCCTTCTGCTACGTCC
CTTCGGCCCTCAATCCAGCGGACCTTCCTTCCCGCGGCCTGCTGCCGGCTCTGCGGCCTCTTCCGCGTCT
TCGCCTTCGCCCTCAGACGAGTCGGATCTCCCTTTGGGCCGCCTCCCCGCGTCGACTTTAAGACCAATGA
CTTACAAGGCAGCTGTAGATCTTAGCCACTTTTTAAAAGAAAAGGGGGGACTGGAAGGGCTAATTCACTC
CCAACGAAGACAAGATCTGCTTTTTGCTTGTACTGGGTCTCTCTGGTTAGACCAGATCTGAGCCTGGGAG
CTCTCTGGCTAACTAGGGAACCCACTGCTTAAGCCTCAATAAAGCTTGCCTTGAGTGCTTCAAGTAGTGT
GTGCCCGTCTGTTGTGTGACTCTGGTAACTAGAGATCCCTCAGACCCTTTTAGTCAGTGTGGAAAATCTC
TAGCAGGGCCCGTTTAAACCCGCTGATCAGCCTCGACTGTGCCTTCTAGTTGCCAGCCATCTGTTGTTTG
CCCCTCCCCCGTGCCTTCCTTGACCCTGGAAGGTGCCACTCCCACTGTCCTTTCCTAATAAAATGAGGAA
ATTGCATCGCATTGTCTGAGTAGGTGTCATTCTATTCTGGGGGGTGGGGTGGGGCAGGACAGCAAGGGGG
AGGATTGGGAAGACAATAGCAGGCATGCTGGGGATGCGGTGGGCTCTATGGCTTCTGAGGCGGAAAGAAC
CAGCTGGGGCTCTAGGGGGTATCCCC
[124 nt withheld, positions 1777-1900]
C
[91 nt withheld, positions 1902-1992]
A
[49 nt withheld, positions 1994-2042]
CCTTTGACGTTGGAGTCCACGTTCTTT
[37 nt withheld, positions 2070-2106]
ACCCTATCTCGGTCTATTCTTTTGATTTATAAGGGATTTTGCCGATTTCGGCCTATTGGTTAAAAAATGA
GCTGATTTAACAAAAATTTAACGCGAATTAATTCTGTGGAATGTGTGTCAGTTAGGGTGTGGAAAGTCCC
CAGGCTCCCCAGCAGGCAGAAGTATGCAAAGCATGCATCTCAATTAGTCAGCAACCAGGTGTGGAAAGTC
CCCAGGCTCCCCAGCAGGCAGAAGTATGCAAAGCATGCATCTCAATTAGTCAGCAACCATAGTCCCGCCC
CTAACTCCGCCCATCCCGCCCCTAACTCCGCCCAGTTCCGCCCATTCTCCGCCCCATGGCTGACTAATTT
TTTTTATTTATGCAGAGGCCGAGGCCGCCTCTGCCTCTGAGCTATTCCAGAAGTAGTGAGGAGGCTTTTT
TGGAGGCCTAGGCTTTTGCAAAAAGCTCCCGGGAGCTTGTATATCCATTTTCGGATCTGATCAGCACGTG
TTGACAATTAATCATCGGCATAGTATATCGGCATAGTATAATACGACAAGGTGAGGAACTAAACCATGGC
CAAGTTGACCAGTGCCGTTCCGGTGCTCACCGCGCGCGACGTCGCCGGAGCGGTCGAGTTCTGGACCGAC
CGGCTCGGGTTCTCCCGGGACTTCGTGGAGGACGACTTCGCCGGTGTGGTCCGGGACGACGTGACCCTGT
TCATCAGCGCGGTCCAGGACCAGGTGGTGCCGGACAACACCCTGGCCTGGGTGTGGGTGCGCGGCCTGGA
CGAGCTGTACGCCGAGTGGTCGGAGGTCGTGTCCACGAACTTCCGGGACGCCTCCGGGCCGGCCATGACC
GAGATCGGCGAGCAGCCGTGGGGGCGGGAGTTCGCCCTGCGCGACCCGGCCGGCAACTGCGTGCACTTCG
TGGCCGAGGAGCAGGACTGACACGTGCTACGAGATTTCGATTCCACCGCCGCCTTCTATGAAAGGTTGGG
CTTCGGAATCGTTTTCCGGGACGCCGGCTGGATGATCCTCCAGCGCGGGGATCTCATGCTGGAGTTCTTC
GCCCACCCCAACTTGTTTATTGCAGCTTATAATGGTTACAAATAAAGCAATAGCATCACAAATTTCACAA
ATAAAGCATTTTTTTCACTGCATTCTAGTTGTGGTTTGTCCAAACTCATCAATGTATCTTATCATGTCTG
TATACCGTCGACCTCTAGCTAGAGCTTGGCGTAATCATGGTCATAGCTGTTTCCTGTGTGAAATTGTTAT
CCGCTCACAATTCCACACAACATACGAGCCGGAAGCATAAAGTGTAAAGCCTGGGGTGCCTAATGAGTGA
GCTAACTCACATTAATTGCGTTGCGCTCACTGCCCGCTTTCCAGTCGGGAAACCTGTCGTGCCAGCTGCA
TTAATGAATCGGCCAACGCGCGGGGAGAGGCGGTTTGCGTATTGGGCGCTCTTCCGCTTCCTCGCTCACT
GACTCGCTGCGCTCGGTCGTTCGGCTGCGGCGAGCGGTATCAGCTCACTCAAAGGCGGTAATACGGTTAT
CCACAGAATCAGGGGATAACGCAGGAAAGAACATGTGAGCAAAAGGCCAGCAAAAGGCCAGGAACCGTAA
AAAGGCCGCGTTGCTGGCGTTTTTCCATAGGCTCCGCCCCCCTGACGAGCATCACAAAAATCGACGCTCA
AGTCAGAGGTGGCGAAACCCGACAGGACTATAAAGATACCAGGCGTTTCCCCCTGGAAGCTCCCTCGTGC
GCTCTCCTGTTCCGACCCTGCCGCTTACCGGATACCTGTCCGCCTTTCTCCCTTCGGGAAGCGTGGCGCT
TTCTCATAGCTCACGCTGTAGGTATCTCAGTTCGGTGTAGGTCGTTCGCTCCAAGCTGGGCTGTGTGCAC
GAACCCCCCGTTCAGCCCGACCGCTGCGCCTTATCCGGTAACTATCGTCTTGAGTCCAACCCGGTAAGAC
ACGACTTATCGCCACTGGCAGCAGCCACTGGTAACAGGATTAGCAGAGCGAGGTATGTAGGCGGTGCTAC
AGAGTTCTTGAAGTGGTGGCCTAACTACGGCTACACTAGAAGAACAGTATTTGGTATCTGCGCTCTGCTG
AAGCCAGTTACCTTCGGAAAAAGAGTTGGTAGCTCTTGATCCGGCAAACAAACCACCGCTGGTAGCGGTG
GTTTTTTTGTTTGCAAGCAGCAGATTACGCGCAGAAAAAAAGGATCTCAAGAAGATCCTTTGATCTTTTC
TACGGGGTCTGACGCTCAGTGGAACGAAAACTCACGTTAAGGGATTTTGGTCATGAGATTATCAAAAAGG
ATCTTCACCTAGATCCTTTTAAATTAAAAATGAAGTTTTAAATCAATCTAAAGTATATATGAGTAAACTT
GGTCTGACAGTTACCAATGCTTAATCAGTGAGGCACCTATCTCAGCGATCTGTCTATTTCGTTCATCCAT
AGTTGCCTGACTCCCCGTCGTGTAGATAACTACGATACGGGAGGGCTTACCATCTGGCCCCAGTGCTGCA
ATGATACCGCGAGACCCACGCTCACCGGCTCCAGATTTATCAGCAATAAACCAGCCAGCCGGAAGGGCCG
AGCGCAGAAGTGGTCCTGCAACTTTATCCGCCTCCATCCAGTCTATTAATTGTTGCCGGGAAGCTAGAGT
AAGTAGTTCGCCAGTTAATAGTTTGCGCAACGTTGTTGCCATTGCTACAGGCATCGTGGTGTCACGCTCG
TCGTTTGGTATGGCTTCATTCAGCTCCGGTTCCCAACGATCAAGGCGAGTTACATGATCCCCCATGTTGT
GCAAAAAAGCGGTTAGCTCCTTCGGTCCTCCGATCGTTGTCAGAAGTAAGTTGGCCGCAGTGTTATCACT
CATGGTTATGGCAGCACTGCATAATTCTCTTACTGTCATGCCATCCGTAAGATGCTTTTCTGTGACTGGT
GAGTACTCAACCAAGTCATTCTGAGAATAGTGTATGCGGCGACCGAGTTGCTCTTGCCCGGCGTCAATAC
GGGATAATACCGCGCCACATAGCAGAACTTTAAAAGTGCTCATCATTGGAAAACGTTCTTCGGGGCGAAA
ACTCTCAAGGATCTTACCGCTGTTGAGATCCAGTTCGATGTAACCCACTCGTGCACCCAACTGATCTTCA
GCATCTTTTACTTTCACCAGCGTTTCTGGGTGAGCAAAAACAGGAAGGCAAAATGCCGCAAAAAAGGGAA
TAAGGGCGACACGGAAATGTTGAATACTCATACTCTTCCTTTTTCAATATTATTGAAGCATTTATCAGGG
TTATTGTCTCATGAGCGGATACATATTTGAATGTATTTAGAAAAATAAACAAATAGGGGTTCCGCGCACA
TTTCCCCGAAAAGTGCCACCTGACGTCGACGGATCGGGAGATCTCCCGATCCCCTATGGTGCACTCTCAG
TACAATCTGCTCTGATGCCGCATAGTTAAGCCAGTATCTGCTCCCTGCTTGTGTGTTGGAGGTCGCTGAG
TAGTGCGCGAGCAAAATTTAAGCTACAACAAGGCAAGGCTTGACCGACAATTGCATGAAGAATCTGCTTA
GGGTTAGGCGTTTTGCGCTGCTTCGCGATGTACGGGCCAGATATACGCGTTGACATTGATTATTGACTAG
TTATTAATAGTAATCAATTACGGGGTCATTAGTTCATAGCCCATATATGGAGTTCCGCGTTACATAACTT
ACGGTAAATGGCCCGCCTGGCTGACCGCCCAACGACCCCCGCCCATTGACGTCAATAATGACGTATGTTC
CCATAGTAACGCCAATAGGGACTTTCCATTGACGTCAATGGGTGGAGTATTTACGGTAAACTGCCCACTT
GGCAGTACATCAAGTGTATCATATGCCAAGTACGCCCCCTATTGACGTCAATGACGGTAAATGGCCCGCC
TGGCATTATGCCCAGTACATGACCTTATGGGACTTTCCTACTTGGCAGTACATCTACGTATTAGTCATCG
CTATTACCATGGTGATGCGGTTTTGGCAGTACATCAATGGGCGTGGATAGCGGTTTGACTCACGGGGATT
TCCAAGTCTCCACCCCATTGACGTCAATGGGAGTTTGTTTTGGCACCAAAATCAACGGGACTTTCCAAAA
TGTCGTAACAACTCCGCCCCATTGACGCAAATGGGCGGTAGGCGTGTACGGTGGGAGGTCTATATAAGCA
GCGCGTTTTGCCTGTACTGGGTCTCTCTGGTTAGACCAGATCTGAGCCTGGGAGCTCTCTGGCTAACTAG
GGAACCCACTGCTTAAGCCTCAATAAAGCTTGCCTTGAGTGCTTCAAGTAGTGTGTGCCCGTCTGTTGTG
TGACTCTGGTAACTAGAGATCCCTCAGACCCTTTTAGTCAGTGTGGAAAATCTCTAGCAGTGGCGCCCGA
ACAGGGACTTGAAAGCGAAAGGGAAACCAGAGGAGCTCTCTCGACGCAGGACTCGGCTTGCTGAAGCGCG
CACGGCAAGAGGCGAGGGGCGGCGACTGGTGAGTACGCCAAAAATTTTGACTAGCGGAGGCTAGAAGGAG
AGAGATGGGTGCGAGAGCGTCAGTATTAAGCGGGGGAGAATTAGATCGCGATGGGAAAAAATTCGGTTAA
GGCCAGGGGGAAAGAAAAAATATAAATTAAAACATATAGTATGGGCAAGCAGGGAGCTAGAACGATTCGC
AGTTAATCCTGGCCTGTTAGAAACATCAGAAGGCTGTAGACAAATACTGGGACAGCTACAACCATCCCTT
CAGACAGGATCAGAAGAACTTAGATCATTATATAATACAGTAGCAACCCTCTATTGTGTGCATCAAAGGA
TAGAGATAAAAGACACCAAGGAAGCTTTAGACAAGATAGAGGAAGAGCAAAACAAAAGTAAGACCACCGC
ACAGCAAGCGGCCGCTGATCTTCAGACCTGGAGGAGGAGATATGAGGGACAATTGGAGAAGTGAATTATA
TAAATATAAAGTAGTAAAAATTGAACCATTAGGAGTAGCACCCACCAAGGCAAAGAGAAGAGTGGTGCAG
AGAGAAAAAAGAGCAGTGGGAATAGGAGCTTTGTTCCTTGGGTTCTTGGGAGCAGCAGGAAGCACTATGG
GCGCAGCGTCAATGACGCTGACGGTACAGGCCAGACAATTATTGTCTGGTATAGTGCAGCAGCAGAACAA
TTTGCTGAGGGCTATTGAGGCGCAACAGCATCTGTTGCAACTCACAGTCTGGGGCATCAAGCAGCTCCAG
GCAAGAATCCTGGCTGTGGAAAGATACCTAAAGGATCAACAGCTCCTGGGGATTTGGGGTTGCTCTGGAA
AACTCATTTGCACCACTGCTGTGCCTTGGAATGCTAGTTGGAGTAATAAATCTCTGGAACAGATTTGGAA
TCACACGACCTGGATGGAGTGGGACAGAGAAATTAACAATTACACAAGCTTAATACACTCCTTAATTGAA
GAATCGCAAAACCAGCAAGAAAAGAATGAACAAGAATTATTGGAATTAGATAAATGGGCAAGTTTGTGGA
ATTGGTTTAACATAACAAATTGGCTGTGGTATATAAAATTATTCATAATGATAGTAGGAGGCTTGGTAGG
TTTAAGAATAGTTTTTGCTGTACTTTCTATAGTGAATAGAGTTAGGCAGGGATATTCACCATTATCGTTT
CAGACCCACCTCCCAACCCCGAGGGGACCCGACAGGCCCGAAGGAATAGAAGAAGAAGGTGGAGAGAGAG
ACAGAGACAGATCCATTCGATTAGTGAACGGATCGGCACTGCGTGCGCCAATTCTGCAGACAAATGGCAG
TATTCATCCACAATTTTAAAAGAAAAGGGGGGATTGGGGGGTACAGTGCAGGGGAAAGAATAGTAGACAT
AATAGCAACAGACATACAAACTAAAGAATTACAAAAACAAATTACAAAAATTCAAAATTTTCGGGTTTAT
TACAGGGACAGCAGAGATCCAGTTTGGTTAATTAAGGTACCGAGGGCCTATTTCCCATGATTCCTTCATA
TTTGCATATACGATACAAGGCTGTTAGAGAGATAATTAGAATTAATTTGACTGTAAACACAAAGATATTA
GTACAAAATACGTGACGTAGAAAGTAATAATTTCTTGGGTAGTTTGCAGTTTTAAAATTATGTTTTAAAA
TGGACTATCATATGCTTACCGTAACTTGAAAGTATTTCGATTTCTTGGCTTTATATATCTTGTGGAAAGG
ACGAAACACCGCACACGGTTTCCTAGACGCGTTTTAGAGCTAGAAATAGCAAGTTAAAATAAGGCTAGTC
CGTTATCAACTTGAAAAAGTGGCACCGAGTCGGTGCTTTTTTGAATTCGCTAGCTAGGTCTTGAAAGGAG
TGGGAATTGGCTCCGGTGCCCGTCAGTGGGCAGAGCGCACATCGCCCACAGTCCCCGAGAAGTTGGGGGG
AGGGGTCGGCAATTGATCCGGTGCCTAGAGAAGGTGGCGCGGGGTAAACTGGGAAAGTGATGTCGTGTAC
TGGCTCCGCCTTTTTCCCGAGGGTGGGGGAGAACCGTATATAAGTGCAGTAGTCGCCGTGAACGTTCTTT
TTCGCAACGGGTTTGCCGCCAGAACACAGGACCGGTTCTAGAGCGCTGCCACCATGGACAAGAAGTACAG
CATCGGCCTGGACATCGGCACCAACTCTGTGGGCTGGGCCGTGATCACCGACGAGTACAAGGTGCCCAGC
AAGAAATTCAAGGTGCTGGGCAACACCGACCGGCACAGCATCAAGAAGAACCTGATCGGAGCCCTGCTGT
TCGACAGCGGCGAAACAGCCGAGGCCACCCGGCTGAAGAGAACCGCCAGAAGAAGATACACCAGACGGAA
GAACCGGATCTGCTATCTGCAAGAGATCTTCAGCAACGAGATGGCCAAGGTGGACGACAGCTTCTTCCAC
AGACTGGAAGAGTCCTTCCTGGTGGAAGAGGATAAGAAGCACGAGCGGCACCCCATCTTCGGCAACATCG
TGGACGAGGTGGCCTACCACGAGAAGTACCCCACCATCTACCACCTGAGAAAGAAACTGGTGGACAGCAC
CGACAAGGCCGACCTGCGGCTGATCTATCTGGCCCTGGCCCACATGATCAAGTTCCGGGGCCACTTCCTG
ATCGAGGGCGACCTGAACCCCGACAACAGCGACGTGGACAAGCTGTTCATCCAGCTGGTGCAGACCTACA
ACCAGCTGTTCGAGGAAAACCCCATCAACGCCAGCGGCGTGGACGCCAAGGCCATCCTGTCTGCCAGACT
GAGCAAGAGCAGACGGCTGGAAAATCTGATCGCCCAGCTGCCCGGCGAGAAGAAGAATGGCCTGTTCGGA
AACCTGATTGCCCTGAGCCTGGGCCTGACCCCCAACTTCAAGAGCAACTTCGACCTGGCCGAGGATGCCA
AACTGCAGCTGAGCAAGGACACCTACGACGACGACCTGGACAACCTGCTGGCCCAGATCGGCGACCAGTA
CGCCGACCTGTTTCTGGCCGCCAAGAACCTGTCCGACGCCATCCTGCTGAGCGACATCCTGAGAGTGAAC
ACCGAGATCACCAAGGCCCCCCTGAGCGCCTCTATGATCAAGAGATACGACGAGCACCACCAGGACCTGA
CCCTGCTGAAAGCTCTCGTGCGGCAGCAGCTGCCTGAGAAGTACAAAGAGATTTTCTTCGACCAGAGCAA
GAACGGCTACGCCGGCTACATTGACGGCGGAGCCAGCCAGGAAGAGTTCTACAAGTTCATCAAGCCCATC
CTGGAAAAGATGGACGGCACCGAGGAACTGCTCGTGAAGCTGAACAGAGAGGACCTGCTGCGGAAGCAGC
GGACCTTCGACAACGGCAGCATCCCCCACCAGATCCACCTGGGAGAGCTGCACGCCATTCTGCGGCGGCA
GGAAGATTTTTACCCATTCCTGAAGGACAACCGGGAAAAGATCGAGAAGATCCTGACCTTCCGCATCCCC
TACTACGTGGGCCCTCTGGCCAGGGGAAACAGCAGATTCGCCTGGATGACCAGAAAGAGCGAGGAAACCA
TCACCCCCTGGAACTTCGAGGAAGTGGTGGACAAGGGCGCTTCCGCCCAGAGCTTCATCGAGCGGATGAC
CAACTTCGATAAGAACCTGCCCAACGAGAAGGTGCTGCCCAAGCACAGCCTGCTGTACGAGTACTTCACC
GTGTATAACGAGCTGACCAAAGTGAAATACGTGACCGAGGGAATGAGAAAGCCCGCCTTCCTGAGCGGCG
AGCAGAAAAAGGCCATCGTGGACCTGCTGTTCAAGACCAACCGGAAAGTGACCGTGAAGCAGCTGAAAGA
GGACTACTTCAAGAAAATCGAGTGCTTCGACTCCGTGGAAATCTCCGGCGTGGAAGATCGGTTCAACGCC
TCCCTGGGCACATACCACGATCTGCTGAAAATTATCAAGGACAAGGACTTCCTGGACAATGAGGAAAACG
AGGACATTCTGGAAGATATCGTGCTGACCCTGACACTGTTTGAGGACAGAGAGATGATCGAGGAACGGCT
GAAAACCTATGCCCACCTGTTCGACGACAAAGTGATGAAGCAGCTGAAGCGGCGGAGATACACCGGCTGG
GGCAGGCTGAGCCGGAAGCTGATCAACGGCATCCGGGACAAGCAGTCCGGCAAGACAATCCTGGATTTCC
TGAAGTCCGACGGCTTCGCCAACAGAAACTTCATGCAGCTGATCCACGACGACAGCCTGACCTTTAAAGA
GGACATCCAGAAAGCCCAGGTGTCCGGCCAGGGCGATAGCCTGCACGAGCACATTGCCAATCTGGCCGGC
AGCCCCGCCATTAAGAAGGGCATCCTGCAGACAGTGAAGGTGGTGGACGAGCTCGTGAAAGTGATGGGCC
GGCACAAGCCCGAGAACATCGTGATCGAAATGGCCAGAGAGAACCAGACCACCCAGAAGGGACAGAAGAA
CAGCCGCGAGAGAATGAAGCGGATCGAAGAGGGCATCAAAGAGCTGGGCAGCCAGATCCTGAAAGAACAC
CCCGTGGAAAACACCCAGCTGCAGAACGAGAAGCTGTACCTGTACTACCTGCAGAATGGGCGGGATATGT
ACGTGGACCAGGAACTGGACATCAACCGGCTGTCCGACTACGATGTGGACCATATCGTGCCTCAGAGCTT
TCTGAAGGACGACTCCATCGACAACAAGGTGCTGACCAGAAGCGACAAGAACCGGGGCAAGAGCGACAAC
GTGCCCTCCGAAGAGGTCGTGAAGAAGATGAAGAACTACTGGCGGCAGCTGCTGAACGCCAAGCTGATTA
CCCAGAGAAAGTTCGACAATCTGACCAAGGCCGAGAGAGGCGGCCTGAGCGAACTGGATAAGGCCGGCTT
CATCAAGAGACAGCTGGTGGAAACCCGGCAGATCACAAAGCACGTGGCACAGATCCTGGACTCCCGGATG
AACACTAAGTACGACGAGAATGACAAGCTGATCCGGGAAGTGAAAGTGATCACCCTGAAGTCCAAGCTGG
TGTCCGATTTCCGGAAGGATTTCCAGTTTTACAAAGTGCGCGAGATCAACAACTACCACCACGCCCACGA
CGCCTACCTGAACGCCGTCGTGGGAACCGCCCTGATCAAAAAGTACCCTAAGCTGGAAAGCGAGTTCGTG
TACGGCGACTACAAGGTGTACGACGTGCGGAAGATGATCGCCAAGAGCGAGCAGGAAATCGGCAAGGCTA
CCGCCAAGTACTTCTTCTACAGCAACATCATGAACTTTTTCAAGACCGAGATTACCCTGGCCAACGGCGA
GATCCGGAAGCGGCCTCTGATCGAGACAAACGGCGAAACCGGGGAGATCGTGTGGGATAAGGGCCGGGAT
TTTGCCACCGTGCGGAAAGTGCTGAGCATGCCCCAAGTGAATATCGTGAAAAAGACCGAGGTGCAGACAG
GCGGCTTCAGCAAAGAGTCTATCCTGCCCAAGAGGAACAGCGATAAGCTGATCGCCAGAAAGAAGGACTG
GGACCCTAAGAAGTACGGCGGCTTCGACAGCCCCACCGTGGCCTATTCTGTGCTGGTGGTGGCCAAAGTG
GAAAAGGGCAAGTCCAAGAAACTGAAGAGTGTGAAAGAGCTGCTGGGGATCACCATCATGGAAAGAAGCA
GCTTCGAGAAGAATCCCATCGACTTTCTGGAAGCCAAGGGCTACAAAGAAGTGAAAAAGGACCTGATCAT
CAAGCTGCCTAAGTACTCCCTGTTCGAGCTGGAAAACGGCCGGAAGAGAATGCTGGCCTCTGCCGGCGAA
CTGCAGAAGGGAAACGAACTGGCCCTGCCCTCCAAATATGTGAACTTCCTGTACCTGGCCAGCCACTATG
AGAAGCTGAAGGGCTCCCCCGAGGATAATGAGCAGAAACAGCTGTTTGTGGAACAGCACAAGCACTACCT
GGACGAGATCATCGAGCAGATCAGCGAGTTCTCCAAGAGAGTGATCCTGGCCGACGCTAATCTGGACAAA
GTGCTGTCCGCCTACAACAAGCACCGGGATAAGCCCATCAGAGAGCAGGCCGAGAATATCATCCACCTGT
TTACCCTGACCAATCTGGGAGCCCCTGCCGCCTTCAAGTACTTTGACACCACCATCGACCGGAAGAGGTA
CACCAGCACCAAAGAGGTGCTGGACGCCACCCTGATCCACCAGAGCATCACCGGCCTGTACGAGACACGG
ATCGACCTGTCTCAGCTGGGAGGCGACAAGCGACCTGCCGCCACAAAGAAGGCTGGACAGGCTAAGAAGA
AGAAAGATTACAAAGACGATGACGATAAGGGATCCGGCGCAACAAACTTCTCTCTGCTGAAACAAGCCGG
AGATGTCGAAGAGAATCCTGGACCGACCGAGTACAAGCCCACGGTGCGCCTCGCCA
