>Addgene plasmid #231980 | pLenti-multi-CRISPR-sgMlkl_#2-puro | depositor partial sequence | sequence record 455896 | Partial sequence
GAGGGCCTATTTCCCATGATTCCTTCATATTTGCATATACGATACAAGGCTGTTAGAGAGATAATTAGAA
TTAATTTGACTGTAAACACAAAGATATTAGTACAAAATACGTGACGTAGAAAGTAATAATTTCTTGGGTA
GTTTGCAGTTTTAAAATTATGTTTTAAAATGGACTATCATATGCTTACCGTAACTTGAAAGTATTTCGAT
TTCTTGGCTTTATATATCTTGTGGAAAGGACGAAACACCGCACACGGTTTCCTAGACGCGTTTTAGAGCT
AGAAATAGCAAGTTAAAATAAGGCTAGTCCGTTATCAACTTGAAAAAGTGGCACCGAGTCGGTGCTTTTT
TGAATTCGCTAGCTAGGTCTTGAAAGGAGTGGGAATTGGCTCCGGTGCCCGTCAGTGGGCAGAGCGCACA
TCGCCCACAGTCCCCGAGAAGTTGGGGGGAGGGGTCGGCAATTGATCCGGTGCCTAGAGAAGGTGGCGCG
GGGTAAACTGGGAAAGTGATGTCGTGTACTGGCTCCGCCTTTTTCCCGAGGGTGGGGGAGAACCGTATAT
AAGTGCAGTAGTCGCCGTGAACGTTCTTTTTCGCAACGGGTTTGCCGCCAGAACACAGGACCGGTTCTAG
AGCGCTGCCACC
